>Addgene plasmid #51319 | 4I79 | depositor partial sequence | sequence record 78221 | Insert sequence
ATGGAGGAAATTTATGCGAAGTTTGTGTCCCAGAAAATCAGCAAAACCCGCTGGCGACCGCTGCCTCCGG
GAAGTTTACAGACCGCGGAGACGTTCGCTACAGGATCTTGGGACAATGAGGAAAATTATATTTCACTGTG
GTCTATTGGAGATTTTGGAAACTTGGACTCTGATGGAGGGTTTGAAGGAGACCATCAGTTATTGTGTGAT
ATCAGACACCATGGTGATGTAATGGATTTACAGTTTTTTGACCAGGAAAGAATTGTCGCTGCTTCATCAA
CAGGATGTGTAACAGTTTTCCTTCACCATCCAAATAACCAGACTCTGTCAGTCAACCAGCAGTGGACTAC
AGCTCACTACCACACAGGCCCTGGCAGTCCTTCCTATAGCAGTGCACCATGTACAGGTGTTGTGTGCAAC
AACCCAGAAATCGTTACAGTTGGAGAGGATGGTCGAATAAATCTCTTCAGAGCTGATCACAAGGAAGCTG
TAAGAACCATAGACAATGCAGATAGTAGTACACTCCATGCTGTAACCTTTCTTCGAACTCCTGAGATTCT
TACTGTAAATTCAATTGGACAGTTGAAAATATGGGATTTCAGACAACAAGGAAATGAGCCTTCTCAGATA
TTGTCACTGACTGGTGACCGAGTGCCACTCCACTGTGTTGATAGACATCCCAACCAACAGCATGTTGTAG
CTACTGGTGGCCAAGATGGAATGTTGAGTATTTGGGATGTTAGACAAGGTACTATGCCTGTATCTCTGCT
GAAGGCTCATGAAGCTGAAATGTGGGAAGTTCACTTTCACCCATCCAACCCAGAACATCTTTTTACCTGC
TCTGAAGATGGATCCCTCTGGCACTGGGATGCTTCCACAGATGTACCTGAAAAGTCGTCACTCTTTCACC
AAGGAGGAAGAAGCAGTACTTTTTTGTCTCATAGCATTAGTAACCAAGCTAATGTTCACCAGTCTGTCAT
TAGCTCCTGGCTCAGCACTGATCCTGCAAAAGACCGAATTGAAATCACAAGCTTACTTCCCAGTAGGTCT
CTGTCTGTGAACACTTTGGATGTTTTAGGTCCTTGTCTTGTTTGTGGAACCGATGCAGAAGCAATTTATG
TTACTAGACATCTTTTTTCG
