>Addgene plasmid #51319 | 4I79 | addgene partial sequence | sequence record 79953 | polyhedrin-fwd
GTTTTGTAATAAAAAAACCTATAAATATTCCGGATTATTCATACCGTCCCACCATCGGGCGCGGATCTCG
GTCCGAAAACCATGGGCAGCAGCCATCATCATCATCATCACAGCAGCGGCCTGGTTCCGCGTGGTAGTAT
GGAGGAAATTTATGCGAAGTTTGTGTCCCAGAAAATCAGCAAAACCCGCTGGCGACCGCTGCCTCCGGGA
AGTTTACAGACCGCGGAGACGTTCGCTACAGGATCTTGGGACAATGAGGAAAATTATATTTCACTGTGGT
CTATTGGAGATTTTGGAAACTTGGACTCTGATGGAGGGTTTGAAGGAGACCATCAGTTATTGTGTGATAT
CAGACACCATGGTGATGTAATGGATTTACAGTTTTTTGACCAGGAAAGAATTGTCGCTGCTTCATCAACA
GGATGTGTAACAGTTTTCCTTCACCATCCAAATAACCAGACTCTGTCAGTCAACCAGCAGTGGACTACAG
CTCACTACCACACAGGCCCTGGCAGTCCTTCCTATAGCAGTGCACCATGTACAGGTGTTGTGTGCAACAA
CCCAGAAATCGTTACAGTTGGAGAGGATGGTCGAATAAATCTCTTCAGAGCTGATCACAAGGAAGCTGTA
AGAACCATAGACAATGCAGATAGTAGTACACTCCATGCTGTAACCTTTCTTCGAACTCCTGAGATTCTTA
CTGTAAATTCAATTGGACAGTTGAAAATATGGGATTTCAGACAACAAGGAAATGAGCCTTCTCAGATATT
GTCACTGACTGGTGACCGAGTG
