[The description below was written by a language model from this plasmid's Addgene catalogue record.]
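Description:
4I79 is a baculovirus expression plasmid built on the pFBOH-LIC backbone, carrying a truncated form of human NUP43, a nuclear pore complex component also known as p42. The insert was introduced by ligation-independent cloning and carries an N-terminal His tag, which allows the recombinant protein to be purified by immobilised metal affinity chromatography. The exact boundaries of the truncation are not given in the available fields; the record only refers to comments that are not reproduced here. The construct name has the format of a Protein Data Bank accession, suggesting the plasmid was made to produce protein for structure determination, but the record does not state this.

The plasmid is propagated in E. coli (DH5alpha) as a high-copy vector under ampicillin selection. As a baculovirus expression vector it would normally act as a transfer or donor plasmid, moving the expression cassette into a baculoviral genome so that the protein can be produced in infected insect cells, but the record does not describe the transposition or recombination elements involved. The promoter is listed as T7, with T7 and T7-terminator sequencing primers. This is unusual for insect cell expression, which typically relies on a late viral promoter such as polyhedrin. No feature table is available to confirm which promoter actually drives the insert, so the T7 entry should be treated with caution. It may reflect a generic catalogue annotation rather than the functional promoter.

The origin of replication and any additional markers on the backbone are not stated.
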