Addgene plasmid #51319: 4I79
Depositing lab: Cheryl Arrowsmith. Depositing organization: University of Toronto.
Backbone
  Vector backbone: pFBOH-LIC
  Vector type: baculovirus expression
Growth in bacteria
  Bacterial resistance: Ampicillin, 100 μg/mL
  Growth temperature: 37°C
  Growth strain: DH5alpha
  Copy number: High Copy
Gene/Insert
  Gene/Insert name: 4I79 (alt names: NUP43; gi|38605732)
  Species: H. sapiens (human)
  Mutation: Truncation: See Comments
  GenBank ID: NUP43
  Entrez Gene: NUP43 (a.k.a. bA350J20.1, p42)
  Promoter: T7
  Tag / fusion protein: His (N terminal on insert)
  Cloning method: Ligation Independent Cloning
  Sequencing primers: 5′ T7; 3′ T7-term
Terms and licenses: Academic/Nonprofit Terms; Industry Terms
How to cite: 4I79 was a gift from Cheryl Arrowsmith (Addgene plasmid # 51319 ; http://n2t.net/addgene:51319 ; RRID:Addgene_51319)
